>Addgene plasmid #62515 | pcDNA3.1-CHRFAM7ADelta2bp | addgene partial sequence | sequence record 106297 | CMV-F 5'-CGCAAATGGGCGGTAGGCGTG-3'
CTATATAAGCAGAGCTCTCTGGCTAACTAGAGAACCCACTGCTTACTGGCTTATCGAAATTAATACGACT
CACTATAGGGAGACCCAAGCTGGCTAGCGTTTAAACTTAAGCTTGGTACCGAGCTCGGATCCACTAGTCC
AGTGTGGTGGAATTGCCCTTCTCGGTGCCCCTTGCCATTTTCCAGCCGCGCTCCCACGAGGGTCACGGCG
GCGGGGAGAGGTGGAGCCGCGAGAGCTCGGCCGGGGGCCCCGCCTGGTGGTCGCGGCCATGACAGCGGCT
CGGGACAGGCTCCTTTTCCGCGCCCCTCCCGCCGGAGGTGAGGGGAAGATGTCCATGTCAGGGTTCAAGG
CCAAACCGAAGTTACTGGCCTCTATCTTCCAGGAGAACCAGGAGCCACAGCCGCGGCTCACGCCCCACCG
CAACATTAAGATTACAAGTGGACACCTGAGTCAGCAGGACCTGGAATCCCAGATGAGAGAGCTTATCTAC
ACGACTCAGATCTTGTTGTCACCCCCATTATTGACAATCCAAAGGTGCAGAAAGCACTCTGACAAATAAT
GAAACAACCACCATCGGTTAAATTTGATGCAAAAATATTGCATCTACCAGCATTTTCAGTTCCAATTGCT
AATCCAGCATTTGTGGATAGCTGCAAACTGTGATATTGCTGATGAGCGCTTTGACGCCACATTCCACACT
AACGTGTTGGTGAATTCTTCTGGGCATTGCCAGTACCTGCCTCCAGGCATATTCAAGAGTTCCTGCTACA
TCGATGTACGCTGGTTTCCCTTTGATGTGCAGCACTGCAAACAAGTTTGGGTCCTGGTCTTACGGAGGCT
GGTCCTTGGATCTGCAGATGCAGGAGGCAGATATCAGTGGCTATATCCCCAATGGAGAATGGGACCTAGT
GGGAATCCCCGGCA
