>Addgene plasmid #62515 | pcDNA3.1-CHRFAM7ADelta2bp | addgene partial sequence | sequence record 106298 | BGH-rev 5'-TAGAAGGCACAGTCGAGG-3'
AACGGGCCCTCTAGACTCGAGCGGCCGCCACTGTGCTGGATATCTGCAGAATTGCCCTTCCTTGCCCATC
TGTGAGTTTTCCACATGTACAGAACCAGGCGTGGTTACGCAAAGTCTTTGGACACGGCCTCCACGAAGTT
GGGAGCCGACATCAGGATGCCGATGGTGCAGATGATGGTGAAGACCGAGAAGGCCATGAGGCACAGGCGG
TCCACCACACAGGCGGCGAACTTCCACTCGCTGCAGACCGCCTCGCTTTCGTCCTGGCAGCGGAAGCGGT
TGGCAATGTAGCGGACCTCCTCCAGGATCTTGGCCAAGTCCGGGTCCCCCTCGGGGGGTTGCCCGCCGTG
CAGGAGGTGCTCATCGTGCGTGGGGGAGCAGGCCATGCGGCCACACACTACCCCAGAGTCGGGGGTCGGG
ACACAGTGCACGCCGTCCAGGCCGCGGAAGCCGATGTACAGCAGGTTCCCGTTGCTGGCGGGCGGCGGCG
CCACGGCGCTCATCTCCACACTGGCCAGGCTGCAGCGCCGCTGCTTGTGCTGGCAGGCCGGGCGCACCTT
GTCCTCCCCGGGCCTCTTCATTCGCAGGAACCACGCGCACCAGTTCAGAAGGATGACTCTGGTCCACTTG
GGCATCTTGCCCCCGTCGGGGTCGTGGTGGTGGTACTGCAGCACGATCACCGTCACCACCACCGAGAGGC
CCACGATGATCATGGTGCTGGCGAAGTACTGGGCTATCAATGGTACCGAATCGGATGTTGCGGGCATGAT
CTCAGCCACGAGCAGCATGAAGACGGTAAGAGAGAGTAAGACTGTTATCCCCAGGGAAATCTTCTCCCCG
GAATCTGCAGGAAGCAGGAACACCAGCAGGGCGAGGGCGGAGATGAGCACACAGGGGATCAGCAGGTTGA
GGCCATAGTAGAGTGTCCTGCGGCGCATGGTCACTGTGAAGGTGACATCAGGGTAGGGCTCTTTGCAGCA
CTCATAGAACCTTTCACTCCTCTTGCCGGGGATTCCCACTAGGTCCCATTCTCCATTGGG
