>Addgene plasmid #62515 | pcDNA3.1-CHRFAM7ADelta2bp | depositor partial sequence | sequence record 107626 | there is a 2-bp deletion polymorphism in exon 6 of CHRFAM7A and this causes a frameshift in translation
TTAAGCTTGGTACCGAGCTCGGATCCACTAGTCCAGTGTGGTGGAATTGCCCTTCTCGGTGCCCCTTGCC
ATTTTCCAGCCGCGCTCCCACGAGGGTCACGGCGGCGGGGAGAGGTGGAGCCGCGAGAGCTCGGCCGGGG
GCCCCGCCTGGTGGTCGCGGCCATGACAGCGGCTCGGGACAGGCTCCTTTTCCGCGCCCCTCCCGCCGGA
GGTGAGGGGAAGATGTCCATGTCAGGGTTCAAGGCCAAACCGAAGTTACTGGCCTCTATCTTCCAGGAGA
ACCAGGAGCCACAGCCGCGGCTCACGCCCCACCGCAACATTAAGATTACAAGTGGACACCTGAGTCAGCA
GGACCTGGAATCCCAGATGAGAGAGCTTATCTACACGACTCAGATCTTGTTGTCACCCCCATTATTGACA
ATCCAAAGGTGCAGAAAGCACTCTGACAAATAATGAAACAACCACCATCGGTTAAATTTGATGCAAAAAT
ATTGCATCTACCAGCATTTTCAGTTCCAATTGCTAATCCAGCATTTGTGGATAGCTGCAAACTGTGATAT
TGCTGATGAGCGCTTTGACGCCACATTCCACACTAACGTGTTGGTGAATTCTTCTGGGCATTGCCAGTAC
CTGCCTCCAGGCATATTCAAGAGTTCCTGCTACATCGATGTACGCTGGTTTCCCTTTGATGTGCAGCACT
GCAAACAAGTTTGGGTCCTGGTCTTACGGAGGCTGGTCCTTGGATCTGCAGATGCAGGAGGCAGATATCA
GTGGCTATATCCCCAATGGAGAATGGGACCTAGTGGGAATCCCCGGCAAGAGGAGTGAAAGGTTCTATGA
GTGCTGCAAAGAGCCCTACCCTGATGTCACCTTCACAGTGACCATGCGCCGCAGGACACTCTACTATGGC
CTCAACCTGCTGATCCCCTGTGTGCTCATCTCCGCCCTCGCCCTGCTGGTGTTCCTGCTTCCTGCAGATT
CCGGGGAGAAGATTTCCCTGGGGATAACAGTCTTACTCTCTCTTACCGTCTTCATGCTGCTCGTGGCTGA
GATCATGCCCGCAACATCCGATTCGGTACCATTGATAGCCCAGTACTTCGCCAGCACCATGATCATCGTG
GGCCTCTCGGTGGTGGTGACGGTGATCGTGCTGCAGTACCACCACCACGACCCCGACGGGGGCAAGATGC
CCAAGTGGACCAGAGTCATCCTTCTGAACTGGTGCGCGTGGTTCCTGCGAATGAAGAGGCCCGGGGAGGA
CAAGGTGCGCCCGGCCTGCCAGCACAAGCAGCGGCGCTGCAGCCTGGCCAGTGTGGAGATGAGCGCCGTG
GCGCCGCCGCCCGCCAGCAACGGGAACCTGCTGTACATCGGCTTCCGCGGCCTGGACGGCGTGCACTGTG
TCCCGACCCCCGACTCTGGGGTAGTGTGTGGCCGCATGGCCTGCTCCCCCACGCACGATGAGCACCTCCT
GCACGGCGGGCAACCCCCCGAGGGGGACCCGGACTTGGCCAAGATCCTGGAGGAGGTCCGCTACATTGCC
AACCGCTTCCGCTGCCAGGACGAAAGCGAGGCGGTCTGCAGCGAGTGGAAGTTCGCCGCCTGTGTGGTGG
ACCGCCTGTGCCTCATGGCCTTCTCGGTCTTCACCATCATCTGCACCATCGGCATCCTGATGTCGGCTCC
CAACTTCGTGGAGGCCGTGTCCAAAGACTTTGCGTAACCACGCCTGGTTCTGTACATGTGGAAAACTC
