[The description below was written by a language model from this plasmid's Addgene catalogue record.]
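Description:
pcDNA3.1-CHRFAM7ADelta2bp is a mammalian expression plasmid built on the Invitrogen pcDNA3.1 backbone, listed at about 8 kb in total with a backbone of roughly 5.6 kb. It is maintained in E. coli as a high-copy plasmid under ampicillin selection, and the record lists hygromycin as the selectable marker for mammalian cells, which allows enrichment or stable selection of transfected cells. No feature table is provided, so the details of the origin, polyadenylation signal and other backbone elements are not documented here beyond what the backbone name implies.

The insert, about 1.6 kb, is the human CHRFAM7A gene product carrying a 2-bp deletion, expressed from the CMV promoter for strong constitutive transcription in mammalian cells. CHRFAM7A is a human hybrid gene arising from partial duplication of CHRNA7, which encodes the α7 neuronal nicotinic acetylcholine receptor subunit. In this variant, the 2-bp deletion in exon 6 shifts the reading frame, giving a smaller protein referred to as dupΔα7. No epitope tag or fluorescent fusion is recorded. The sum of the stated backbone and insert sizes falls short of the stated total size, and the record does not explain the difference.

The construct is intended for expressing dupΔα7 in mammalian cells. The associated work examined whether the duplicated α7 subunits assemble with full-length α7 and form functional nicotinic receptors, so the plasmid suits co-expression studies with full-length α7 that look at receptor assembly and function.
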