Addgene plasmid #62515: pcDNA3.1-CHRFAM7ADelta2bp
Purpose: mammalian expression of human duplicated Alpha7 with 2 bp deletion (CHRFAM7A-∆2bp)
Depositing lab: Sherry Leonard & Henry Lester. Depositing organization: University of Colorado Denver and Anschutz Medical Campus. Publication: The duplicated alpha7 subunits assemble and form functional nicotinic receptors with the full-length alpha7. Wang Y, Xiao C, Indersmitten T, Freedman R, Leonard S, Lester HA. J Biol Chem. 2014 Sep 19;289(38):26451-63. doi: 10.1074/jbc.M114.582858. Epub 2014 Jul 23. PubMed 25056953.
Backbone
  Vector backbone: pcDNA3.1
  Backbone manufacturer: Invitrogen
  Backbone size w/o insert (bp): 5600
  Total vector size (bp): 8000
  Vector type: Mammalian Expression
  Selectable markers: Hygromycin
Growth in bacteria
  Bacterial resistance: Ampicillin, 100 μg/mL
  Growth temperature: 37°C
  Growth strain: Top10
  Copy number: High Copy
Gene/Insert
  Gene/Insert name: CHRFAM7ADelta2bp (alt names: dupdeltaAlpha7; Human Alpha7 neuronal nicotinic acetylcholine receptor gene with partial duplication)
  Species: H. sapiens (human)
  Insert size (bp): 1638
  Mutation: partially duplication of CHRNA7 with 2-bp deletion, The 2-bp deletion in exon 6 causes a frameshift in translation, resulting in a smaller gene product, dupΔα7
  GenBank ID: 89832
  Entrez Gene: CHRFAM7A (a.k.a. CHRNA7, CHRNA7-DR1, D-10, NACHRA7)
  Promoter: CMV
  Cloning method: Unknown
  Sequencing primers: 5′ CTCGGTGCCCCTTGCCATTT; 3′ CCTTGCCCATCTGTGAGTTTTCCAC
Resource information
  A portion of this plasmid was derived from a plasmid made by: Dr. Sherry Leonard Department of Psychiatry, University of Colorado, Denver, CO 80045
Terms and licenses: Academic/Nonprofit Terms; Industry Terms
How to cite: pcDNA3.1-CHRFAM7ADelta2bp was a gift from Sherry Leonard & Henry Lester (Addgene plasmid # 62515 ; http://n2t.net/addgene:62515 ; RRID:Addgene_62515)
